Addgene plasmid #206270: pMMK ENTR 2 hU6 ACTB sgRNA
Purpose: ENTR Vector 2 for MultiSite Gateway assembly. Encodes hU6 hACTB sgRNA
Depositing lab: Imre Berger. Depositing organization: University of Bristol. Publication: Highly efficient CRISPR-mediated large DNA docking and multiplexed prime editing using a single baculovirus. Aulicino F, Pelosse M, Toelzer C, Capin J, Ilegems E, Meysami P, Rollarson R, Berggren PO, Dillingham MS, Schaffitzel C, Saleem MA, Welsh GI, Berger I. Nucleic Acids Res. 2022 Jul 22;50(13):7783-7799. doi: 10.1093/nar/gkac587. PubMed 35801912.
Backbone
  Vector backbone: pMMK ENTR 2
  Vector type: Mammalian Expression, CRISPR ; MultiMate/Gateway ENTR 2
Growth in bacteria
  Bacterial resistance: Kanamycin, 50 μg/mL
  Growth temperature: 37°C
  Growth strain: DH5alpha
  Copy number: High Copy
Gene/Insert
  Gene/Insert name: ACTB sgRNA
  Species: Synthetic
  Cloning method: Gibson Cloning
Resource information
  A portion of this plasmid was derived from a plasmid made by: sgRNAs cloning was performed by overlap extent PCRs of hU6 and scaffold fragments amplified from px459 (Addgene plasmid #48139, Ran et al. Nat Protocol 2013)
Terms and licenses: Academic/Nonprofit Terms; Industry Terms: Not Available to Industry
How to cite: pMMK ENTR 2 hU6 ACTB sgRNA was a gift from Imre Berger (Addgene plasmid # 206270 ; http://n2t.net/addgene:206270 ; RRID:Addgene_206270)
