[The description below was written by a language model from this plasmid's Addgene catalogue record and pLannotate feature annotations shown in this document.]
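Description:
pMMK ENTR 2 hU6 ACTB sgRNA is a small (about 2.3 kb) MultiSite Gateway entry vector from the MultiMate system, built on the pMMK ENTR 2 backbone and classed as a mammalian expression/CRISPR plasmid. It is propagated in E. coli through a high-copy ColE1/pUC-type origin and selected with kanamycin via an aph(3')-Ia aminoglycoside phosphotransferase gene. Beyond these two maintenance elements, the annotated sequence consists almost entirely of the Gateway-flanked payload.

That payload is a single guide RNA expression cassette: the human U6 promoter, an RNA polymerase III promoter suited to short, uncapped transcripts, followed by a short unannotated gap that presumably holds the spacer, and then the Streptococcus pyogenes Cas9 gRNA scaffold. The catalogue entry describes the synthetic guide as targeting human ACTB. The spacer itself is not annotated, and the record does not state which site in the gene is targeted. The U6 and scaffold fragments were amplified from px459, joined by overlap extension PCR, and inserted by Gibson cloning. The cassette is flanked by attL3 and attR4 sites, mutant Gateway recombination sites that define this plasmid as the second-position module in an LR Clonase reaction, so that it joins in fixed order and orientation with other entry modules in a destination vector.

No Cas9 or other nuclease is encoded here, so the plasmid serves as a building block rather than a stand-alone editing vector. The associated publication concerns multi-component CRISPR constructs delivered by a single baculovirus for large DNA docking and multiplexed prime editing, which suggests this module supplies the ACTB-targeting guide in such assemblies.
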