Features (pLannotate 1.2.2; 6 found; start..end, strand, type, name):
      1..589     +  rep_origin     ori: high-copy-number ColE1/pMB1/pBR322/pUC origin of replication
    605..700     +  protein_bind   attL3: mutant version of attL; recombination site for the Gateway® LR reaction LR Clonase™
    718..958     +  promoter       U6 promoter: RNA polymerase III promoter for human U6 snRNA
    987..1062    +  misc_RNA       gRNA scaffold: guide RNA scaffold for the Streptococcus pyogenes CRISPR/Cas9 system
   1085..1209    +  protein_bind   attR4: mutant version of attR; recombination site for the Gateway® LR reaction LR Clonase™
   1316..2125    +  CDS            KanR: aminoglycoside phosphotransferase; aph(3')-Ia; confers resistance to kanamycin in bacteria or G418 (Geneticin®) in eukaryotes
>Addgene plasmid #206270 | pMMK ENTR 2 hU6 ACTB sgRNA | addgene full sequence | sequence record 406418 | Addgene NGS Result
TTGAGATCCTTTTTTTCTGCGCGTAATCTGCTGCTTGCAAACAAAAAAACCACCGCTACCAGCGGTGGTT
TGTTTGCCGGATCAAGAGCTACCAACTCTTTTTCCGAAGGTAACTGGCTTCAGCAGAGCGCAGATACCAA
ATACTGTTCTTCTAGTGTAGCCGTAGTTAGGCCACCACTTCAAGAACTCTGTAGCACCGCCTACATACCT
CGCTCTGCTAATCCTGTTACCAGTGGCTGCTGCCAGTGGCGATAAGTCGTGTCTTACCGGGTTGGACTCA
AGACGATAGTTACCGGATAAGGCGCAGCGGTCGGGCTGAACGGGGGGTTCGTGCACACAGCCCAGCTTGG
AGCGAACGACCTACACCGAACTGAGATACCTACAGCGTGAGCTATGAGAAAGCGCCACGCTTCCCGAAGG
GAGAAAGGCGGACAGGTATCCGGTAAGCGGCAGGGTCGGAACAGGAGAGCGCACGAGGGAGCTTCCAGGG
GGAAACGCCTGGTATCTTTATAGTCCTGTCGGGTTTCGCCACCTCTGACTTGAGCGTCGATTTTTGTGAT
GCTCGTCAGGGGGGCGGAGCCTATGGAAAAACGCCAGCAACGCGAAATAATGATTTTATTTTGACTGATA
GTGACCTGTTCGTTGCAACAAATTGATGAGCAATGCTTTTTTATAATGCCAACTTTGTATAATAAAGTTG
GTTTAAACGATATCACCGAGGGCCTATTTCCCATGATTCCTTCATATTTGCATATACGATACAAGGCTGT
TAGAGAGATAATTGGAATTAATTTGACTGTAAACACAAAGATATTAGTACAAAATACGTGACGTAGAAAG
TAATAATTTCTTGGGTAGTTTGCAGTTTTAAAATTATGTTTTAAAATGGACTATCATATGCTTACCGTAA
CTTGAAAGTATTTCGATTTCTTGGCTTTATATATCTTGTGGAAAGGACGAAACACCGACAGCTCCCCACA
CACCACGTTTTAGAGCTAGAAATAGCAAGTTAAAATAAGGCTAGTCCGTTATCAACTTGAAAAAGTGGCA
CCGAGTCGGTGCTTTTTTTATCCCTAGGCCCGGGCCAACTTTGTATAGAAAAGTTGAACGAGAAACGTAA
AATGATATAAATATCAATATATTAAATTAGATTTTGCATAAAAAACAGACTACATAATACTGTAAAACAC
AACATATCCAGTCACTATGCTGGCCCGTGTCTCAAAATCTCTGATGTTACATTGCACAAGATAAAAATAT
ATCATCATGAACAATAAAACTGTCTGCTTACATAAACAGTAATACAAGGGGTGTTATGAGCCATATTCAA
CGGGAAACGTCGAGGCCGCGATTAAATTCCAACATGGATGCTGATTTATATGGGTATAAATGGGCTCGCG
ATAATGTCGGGCAATCAGGTGCGACAATCTATCGCTTGTATGGGAAGCCCGATGCGCCAGAGTTGTTTCT
GAAACATGGCAAAGGTAGCGTTGCCAATGATGTTACAGATGAGATGGTCAGACTAAACTGGCTGACGGAA
TTTATGCCTCTTCCGACCATCAAGCATTTTATCCGTACTCCTGATGATGCATGGTTACTCACCACTGCGA
TCCCCGGAAAAACAGCATTCCAGGTATTAGAAGAATATCCTGATTCAGGTGAAAATATTGTTGATGCGCT
GGCAGTGTTCCTGCGCCGGTTGCATTCGATTCCTGTTTGTAATTGTCCTTTTAACAGCGATCGCGTATTT
CGTCTCGCTCAGGCGCAATCACGAATGAATAACGGTTTGGTTGATGCGAGTGATTTTGATGACGAGCGTA
ATGGCTGGCCTGTTGAACAAGTCTGGAAAGAAATGCATAAACTTTTGCCATTCTCACCGGATTCAGTCGT
CACTCATGGTGATTTCTCACTTGATAACCTTATTTTTGACGAGGGGAAATTAATAGGTTGTATTGATGTT
GGACGAGTCGGAATCGCAGACCGATACCAGGATCTTGCCATCCTATGGAACTGCCTCGGTGAGTTTTCTC
CTTCATTACAGAAACGGCTTTTTCAAAAATATGGTATTGATAATCCTGATATGAATAAATTGCAGTTTCA
TTTGATGCTCGATGAGTTTTTCTAATCAGAATTGGTTAATTGGTTGTAACACTGGCAGAGCATTACGCTG
ACTTGACGGGACGGCGCAAGCTCATGACCAAAATCCCTTAACGTGAGTTACGCGTCGTTCCACTGAGCGT
CAGACCCCGTAGAAAAGATCAAAGGATCTTC
